Addgene plasmid #112532: pMM627
Purpose: pZE2-PLhrtO-lux-hrtR-RBS2-chuA - Composite plasmid of pMM534 and pMM549, ColE1 origin, KanR
Depositing lab: Timothy Lu. Depositing organization: Massachusetts Institute of Technology. Publication: An ingestible bacterial-electronic system to monitor gastrointestinal health. Mimee M, Nadeau P, Hayward A, Carim S, Flanagan S, Jerger L, Collins J, McDonnell S, Swartwout R, Citorik RJ, Bulovic V, Langer R, Traverso G, Chandrakasan AP, Lu TK. Science. 2018 May 25;360(6391):915-918. doi: 10.1126/science.aas9315. PubMed 29798884.
Backbone
  Vector backbone: PZE2
  Backbone size w/o insert (bp): 2216
  Total vector size (bp): 10928
  Vector type: Bacterial Expression
Growth in bacteria
  Bacterial resistance: Kanamycin, 50 μg/mL
  Growth temperature: 37°C
  Growth strain: DH5alpha
  Copy number: High Copy
Gene/Insert 1
  Gene/Insert name: HrtR
  Species: Lactococcus lactis
  Insert size (bp): 570
  Promoter: ProD
  Cloning method: Gibson Cloning
  Sequencing primers: 5′ GTC AAT ACG AGG ACG CAG AAA GGG TG
Gene/Insert 2
  Gene/Insert name: ChuA
  Species: E. coli
  Insert size (bp): 1983
  Promoter: J23107
  Cloning method: Gibson Cloning
  Sequencing primers: 5′ CCG TTC GTA AGC CAT TTC CGC TC
Gene/Insert 3
  Gene/Insert name: luxCDABE (alt name: Bacterial luciferase operon)
  Species: Photorhabdus luminescens
  Insert size (bp): 5798
  Promoter: PL(HrtO)
  Cloning method: Gibson Cloning
  Sequencing primers: 5′ GGC AAG AAA GCC ATC CAG TTT ACT TTG C
Terms and licenses: Academic/Nonprofit Terms; Industry Terms: Not Available to Industry
Depositor comments: Please note that Addgene NGS results identified an IS4-like element (ISVsa5 family) immediately downstream of ChuA. The depositing lab indicates that this is not expected to affect plasmid function.
How to cite: pMM627 was a gift from Timothy Lu (Addgene plasmid # 112532 ; http://n2t.net/addgene:112532 ; RRID:Addgene_112532)
