[The description below was written by a language model from this plasmid's Addgene catalogue record and pLannotate feature annotations shown in this document.]
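Description:
pMM627 is a bacterial expression plasmid built on the pZE2 backbone, carrying a high-copy ColE1 origin of replication and a kanamycin resistance gene (neo/nptII) followed by a lambda t0 terminator. It is described as a composite of two earlier plasmids, pMM534 and pMM549, assembled by Gibson cloning, and it encodes a complete heme-responsive bioluminescent sensor circuit for use in E. coli.

The circuit has three expression units. The Photorhabdus luminescens luxCDABE operon, which makes both the luciferase (LuxA/LuxB) and the enzymes that supply its aldehyde substrate (LuxC, LuxD, LuxE) so that no external substrate is needed, is placed under PL(HrtO). The name suggests a lambda PL-derived promoter carrying HrtR operator sites, and the annotation software picks it up as a partial match to the related PLtetO-1 promoter. HrtR, a heme-responsive transcriptional repressor from Lactococcus lactis, is expressed from the constitutive ProD promoter and would hold the lux operon off until heme is bound. ChuA, an E. coli outer-membrane heme transporter expressed from the constitutive J23107 promoter with a chosen ribosome binding site (RBS2), brings extracellular heme into the cell. It is annotated in the table by homology as a fragment of the Yersinia hemin receptor HemR. An rrnB T1 terminator lies between the units.

The sequenced record (12,266 nt) is longer than the stated 10,928 bp. This is consistent with the IS4-like insertion element (ISVsa5 family) found immediately downstream of ChuA, which probably accounts for the RNA-OUT annotation. The depositor does not expect it to affect function. The associated publication used such sensors in an ingestible bacterial-electronic device for monitoring gastrointestinal health.
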