Features (pLannotate 1.2.2; 14 found; start..end, strand, type, name):
    196..784     -  rep_origin     ori: high-copy-number ColE1/pMB1/pBR322/pUC origin of replication
    872..966     -  terminator     lambda t0 terminator: transcription terminator from phage lambda
   1000..1791    -  CDS            neo: KKA2_KLEPN - Also known as kan, nptII. Experimental evidence at protein level: Swiss-Prot protein existence level 1. Resistance to kanamycin, neomycin, paromomycin, ribostamycin, butirosin and gentamicin B. From Klebsiella pneumoniae.
   1823..1942    -  CDS            tnpA (fragment): TN5P_ECOLX - Also known as tnp. Experimental evidence at protein level: Swiss-Prot protein existence level 1. Mediates transposition of transposon Tn5 by a 'cut and paste' mechanism. First, the monomeric transposase binds the 19 bp inverted DNA repeats flanking the transposon. Then, dimerization of the DNA- bound transposase creates a synaptic DNA complex. After nicking of the first DNA strand, excision of the transposon proceeds through a series of intermediates. The transposase then mediates the insertion of the transposon at a new site by strand transfer. The activity of the wild- type tran
   2056..2087    +  promoter       PLtetO-1 promoter (fragment): modified phage lambda PL promoter with tet operator sites (Lutz and Bujard, 1997)
   2109..3551    +  CDS            LuxC: LuxC fatty acid reductase; luxC; from the Photorhabdus luminescens bioluminescence operon
   3564..4487    +  CDS            LuxD: LuxD acyltransferase; luxD; from the Photorhabdus luminescens bioluminescence operon
   4536..5618    +  CDS            LuxA: LuxA luciferase subunit; luxA; from the Photorhabdus luminescens bioluminescence operon
   5633..6616    +  CDS            LuxB: LuxB luciferase subunit; luxB; from the Photorhabdus luminescens bioluminescence operon
   6795..7907    +  CDS            LuxE: LuxE; luxE; from the Photorhabdus luminescens bioluminescence operon
   7908..7929    -  misc_feature   MCS (fragment): pBluescript multiple cloning site
   8750..8836    +  terminator     rrnB T1 terminator: Escherichia coli rrnB; transcription terminator T1 from the E. coli rrnB gene
  10126..10195   +  ncRNA          RNA-OUT: Accession: RF00240 - RNA-OUT
  10252..12126   -  CDS            hemR (fragment): HEMR_YEREN - Experimental evidence at transcript level: Swiss-Prot protein existence level 2. This protein is involved in the initial step of iron uptake by binding hemin, an iron chelatin siderophore that allows the bacteria to extract iron from the environment. From Yersinia enterocolitica.
>Addgene plasmid #112532 | pMM627 | addgene full sequence | sequence record 217573 | Addgene NGS Result
GCTAGCATAATACCTAGGGCTGAGCTAGCCGTAAACCTAGGTAGACCTAGGCGTTCGGCTGCGGCGAGCG
GTATCAGCTCACTCAAAGGCGGTAATACGGTTATCCACAGAATCAGGGGATAACGCAGGAAAGAACATGT
GAGCAAAAGGCCAGCAAAAGGCCAGGAACCGTAAAAAGGCCGCGTTGCTGGCGTTTTTCCATAGGCTCCG
CCCCCCTGACGAGCATCACAAAAATCGACGCTCAAGTCAGAGGTGGCGAAACCCGACAGGACTATAAAGA
TACCAGGCGTTTCCCCCTGGAAGCTCCCTCGTGCGCTCTCCTGTTCCGACCCTGCCGCTTACCGGATACC
TGTCCGCCTTTCTCCCTTCGGGAAGCGTGGCGCTTTCTCATAGCTCACGCTGTAGGTATCTCAGTTCGGT
GTAGGTCGTTCGCTCCAAGCTGGGCTGTGTGCACGAACCCCCCGTTCAGCCCGACCGCTGCGCCTTATCC
GGTAACTATCGTCTTGAGTCCAACCCGGTAAGACACGACTTATCGCCACTGGCAGCAGCCACTGGTAACA
GGATTAGCAGAGCGAGGTATGTAGGCGGTGCTACAGAGTTCTTGAAGTGGTGGCCTAACTACGGCTACAC
TAGAAGGACAGTATTTGGTATCTGCGCTCTGCTGAAGCCAGTTACCTTCGGAAAAAGAGTTGGTAGCTCT
TGATCCGGCAAACAAACCACCGCTGGTAGCGGTGGTTTTTTTGTTTGCAAGCAGCAGATTACGCGCAGAA
AAAAAGGATCTCAAGAAGATCCTTTGATCTTTTCTACGGGGTCTGACGCTCAGTGGAACGAAAACTCACG
TTAAGGGATTTTGGTCATGACTAGTGCTTGGATTCTCACCAATAAAAAACGCCCGGCGGCAACCGAGCGT
TCTGAACAAATCCAGATGGAGTTCTGAGGTCATTACTGGATCTATCAACAGGAGTCCAAGCGAGCTCTCG
AACCCCAGAGTCCCGCTCAGAAGAACTCGTCAAGAAGGCGATAGAAGGCGATGCGCTGCGAATCGGGAGC
GGCGATACCGTAAAGCACGAGGAAGCGGTCAGCCCATTCGCCGCCAAGCTCTTCAGCAATATCACGGGTA
GCCAACGCTATGTCCTGATAGCGGTCCGCCACACCCAGCCGGCCACAGTCGATGAATCCAGAAAAGCGGC
CATTTTCCACCATGATATTCGGCAAGCAGGCATCGCCATGGGTCACGACGAGATCCTCGCCGTCGGGCAT
GCGCGCCTTGAGCCTGGCGAACAGTTCGGCTGGCGCGAGCCCCTGATGCTCTTCGTCCAGATCATCCTGA
TCGACAAGACCGGCTTCCATCCGAGTACGTGCTCGCTCGATGCGATGTTTCGCTTGGTGGTCGAATGGGC
AGGTAGCCGGATCAAGCGTATGCAGCCGCCGCATTGCATCAGCCATGATGGATACTTTCTCGGCAGGAGC
AAGGTGAGATGACAGGAGATCCTGCCCCGGCACTTCGCCCAATAGCAGCCAGTCCCTTCCCGCTTCAGTG
ACAACGTCGAGCACAGCTGCGCAAGGAACGCCCGTCGTGGCCAGCCACGATAGCCGCGCTGCCTCGTCCT
GCAGTTCATTCAGGGCACCGGACAGGTCGGTCTTGACAAAAAGAACCGGGCGCCCCTGCGCTGACAGCCG
GAACACGGCGGCATCAGAGCAGCCGATTGTCTGTTGTGCCCAGTCATAGCCGAATAGCCTCTCCACCCAA
GCGGCCGGAGAACCTGCGTGCAATCCATCTTGTTCAATCATGCGAAACGATCCTCATCCTGTCTCTTGAT
CAGATCTTGATCCCCTGCGCCATCAGATCCTTGGCGGCAAGAAAGCCATCCAGTTTACTTTGCAGGGCTT
CCCAACCTTACCAGAGGGCGCCCCAGCTGGCAATTCCGACGTCTAAGAAACCATTATTATCATGACATTA
ACCTATAAAAATAGGCGTATCACGAGGCCCTTTCGTCTTCACCTCGAGATGCTATAAATGACACAGTGTC
ATTTGACAAAATGACACAGTGTCATGATACTGAGCACATCAGCAGGACGCACTGACCATTAAAGAGGAGA
AAGGTACCATGACTAAAAAAATTTCATTCATTATTAACGGCCAGGTTGAAATCTTTCCCGAAGGTGATGA
TTTAGTGCAATCCATTAATTTTGGTGATAATAGTGTTTACCTGCCAATATTGAATGACTCTCATGTAAAA
AACATTATTGATTGTAATGGAAATAACGAATTACGGTTGCATAACATTGTCAATTTTCTCTATACGGTAG
GGCAAAGATGGAAAAATGAAGAATACTCAAGACGCAGGACATACATTCGTGACTTAAAAAAATATATGGG
ATATTCAGAAGAAATGGCTAAGCTAGAGGCCAATTGGATATCTATGATTTTATGTTCTAAAGGCGGCCTT
TATGATGTTGTAGAAAATGAACTTGGTTCTCGCCATATCATGGATGAATGGCTACCTCAGGATGAAAGTT
ATGTTCGGGCTTTTCCGAAAGGTAAATCTGTACATCTGTTGGCAGGTAATGTTCCATTATCTGGGATCAT
GTCTATATTACGCGCAATTTTAACTAAGAATCAGTGTATTATAAAAACATCGTCAACCGATCCTTTTACC
GCTAATGCATTAGCGTTAAGTTTTATTGATGTAGACCCTAATCATCCGATAACGCGCTCTTTATCTGTTA
TATATTGGCCCCACCAAGGTGATACATCACTCGCAAAAGAAATTATGCAACATGCGGATGTTATTGTCGC
TTGGGGAGGGCCAGATGCGATTAATTGGGCGGTAGAGCATGCGCCATCTTATGCTGATGTGATTAAATTT
GGTTCTAAAAAGAGTCTTTGCATTATCGATAATCCTGTTGATTTGACGTCCGCAGCGACAGGTGCGGCTC
ATGATGTTTGTTTTTACGATCAGCGAGCTTGTTTTTCTGCCCAAAACATATATTACATGGGAAATCATTA
TGAGGAATTTAAGTTAGCGTTGATAGAAAAACTTAATCTATATGCGCATATATTACCGAATGCCAAAAAA
GATTTTGATGAAAAGGCGGCCTATTCTTTAGTTCAAAAAGAAAGCTTGTTTGCTGGATTAAAAGTAGAGG
TGGATATTCATCAACGTTGGATGATTATTGAGTCAAATGCAGGTGTGGAATTTAATCAACCACTTGGCAG
ATGTGTGTACCTTCATCACGTCGATAATATTGAGCAAATATTGCCTTATGTTCAAAAAAATAAGACGCAA
ACCATATCTATTTTTCCTTGGGAGTCATCATTTAAATATCGAGATGCGTTAGCATTAAAAGGTGCGGAAA
GGATTGTAGAAGCAGGAATGAATAACATATTTCGAGTTGGTGGATCTCATGACGGAATGCGACCGTTGCA
ACGATTAGTGACATATATTTCTCATGAAAGGCCATCTAACTATACGGCTAAGGATGTTGCGGTTGAAATA
GAACAGACTCGATTCCTGGAAGAAGATAAGTTCCTTGTATTTGTCCCATAATAGGTAAAAAGTATGGAAA
ATGAATCAAAATATAAAACCATCGACCACGTTATTTGTGTTGAAGGAAATAAAAAAATTCATGTTTGGGA
AACGCTGCCAGAAGAAAACAGCCCAAAGAGAAAGAATGCCATTATTATTGCGTCTGGTTTTGCCCGCAGG
ATGGATCATTTTGCTGGTCTGGCGGAATATTTATCGCGGAATGGATTTCATGTGATCCGCTATGATTCGC
TTCACCACGTTGGATTGAGTTCAGGGACAATTGATGAATTTACAATGTCTATAGGAAAGCAGAGCTTGTT
AGCAGTGGTTGATTGGTTAACTACACGAAAAATAAATAACTTCGGTATGTTGGCTTCAAGCTTATCTGCG
CGGATAGCTTATGCAAGCCTATCTGAAATCAATGCTTCGTTTTTAATCACCGCAGTCGGTGTTGTTAACT
TAAGATATTCTCTTGAAAGAGCTTTAGGGTTTGATTATCTCAGTCTACCCATTAATGAATTGCCGAATAA
TCTAGATTTTGAAGGCCATAAATTGGGTGCTGAAGTCTTTGCGAGAGATTGTCTTGATTTTGGTTGGGAA
GATTTAGCTTCTACAATTAATAACATGATGTATCTTGATATACCGTTTATTGCTTTTACTGCAAATAACG
ATAATTGGGTCAAGCAAGATGAAGTTATCACATTGTTATCAAATATTCGTAGTAATCGATGCAAGATATA
TTCTTTGTTAGGAAGTTCGCATGACTTGAGTGAAAATTTAGTGGTCCTGCGCAATTTTTATCAATCGGTT
ACGAAAGCCGCTATCGCGATGGATAATGATCATCTGGATATTGATGTTGATATTACTGAACCGTCATTTG
AACATTTAACTATTGCGACAGTCAATGAACGCCGAATGAGAATTGAGATTGAAAATCAAGCAATTTCTCT
GTCTTAAAATCTATTGAGATATTCTATCACTCAAATAGCAATATAAGGACTCTCTATGAAATTTGGAAAC
TTTTTGCTTACATACCAACCTCCCCAATTTTCTCAAACAGAGGTAATGAAACGTTTGGTTAAATTAGGTC
GCATCTCTGAGGAGTGTGGTTTTGATACCGTATGGTTACTGGAGCATCATTTCACGGAGTTTGGTTTGCT
TGGTAACCCTTATGTCGCTGCTGCATATTTACTTGGCGCGACTAAAAAATTGAATGTAGGAACTGCCGCT
ATTGTTCTTCCCACAGCCCATCCAGTACGCCAACTTGAAGATGTGAATTTATTGGATCAAATGTCAAAAG
GACGATTTCGGTTTGGTATTTGCCGAGGGCTTTACAACAAGGACTTTCGCGTATTCGGCACAGATATGAA
TAACAGTCGCGCCTTAGCGGAATGCTGGTACGGGCTGATAAAGAATGGCATGACAGAGGGATATATGGAA
GCTGATAATGAACATATCAAGTTCCATAAGGTAAAAGTAAACCCCGCGGCGTATAGCAGAGGTGGCGCAC
CGGTTTATGTGGTGGCTGAATCAGCTTCGACGACTGAGTGGGCTGCTCAATTTGGCCTACCGATGATATT
AAGTTGGATTATAAATACTAACGAAAAGAAAGCACAACTTGAGCTTTATAATGAAGTGGCTCAAGAATAT
GGGCACGATATTCATAATATCGACCATTGCTTATCATATATAACATCTGTAGATCATGACTCAATTAAAG
CGAAAGAGATTTGCCGGAAATTTCTGGGGCATTGGTATGATTCTTATGTGAATGCTACGACTATTTTTGA
TGATTCAGACCAAACAAGAGGTTATGATTTCAATAAAGGGCAGTGGCGTGACTTTGTATTAAAAGGACAT
AAAGATACTAATCGCCGTATTGATTACAGTTACGAAATCAATCCCGTGGGAACGCCGCAGGAATGTATTG
ACATAATTCAAAAAGACATTGATGCTACAGGAATATCAAATATTTGTTGTGGATTTGAAGCTAATGGAAC
AGTAGACGAAATTATTGCTTCCATGAAGCTCTTCCAGTCTGATGTCATGCCATTTCTTAAAGAAAAACAA
CGTTCGCTATTATATTAGCTAAGGAGAAAGAAATGAAATTTGGATTGTTCTTCCTTAACTTCATCAATTC
AACAACTGTTCAAGAACAAAGTATAGTTCGCATGCAGGAAATAACGGAGTATGTTGATAAGTTGAATTTT
GAACAGATTTTAGTGTATGAAAATCATTTTTCAGATAATGGTGTTGTCGGCGCTCCTCTGACTGTTTCTG
GTTTTCTGCTCGGTTTAACAGAGAAAATTAAAATTGGTTCATTAAATCACATCATTACAACTCATCATCC
TGTCCGCATAGCGGAGGAAGCTTGCTTATTGGATCAGTTAAGTGAAGGGAGATTTATTTTAGGGTTTAGT
GATTGCGAAAAAAAAGATGAAATGCATTTTTTTAATCGCCCGGTTGAATATCAACAGCAACTATTTGAAG
AGTGTTATGAAATCATTAACGATGCTTTAACAACAGGCTATTGTAATCCAGATAACGATTTTTATAGCTT
CCCTAAAATATCTGTAAATCCCCATGCTTATACGCCAGGCGGACCTCGGAAATATGTAACAGCAACCAGT
CATCATATTGTTGAGTGGGCGGCCAAAAAAGGTATTCCTCTCATCTTTAAGTGGGATGATTCTAATGATG
TTAGATATGAATATGCTGAAAGATATAAAGCCGTTGCGGATAAATATGACGTTGACCTATCAGAGATAGA
CCATCAGTTAATGATATTAGTTAACTATAACGAAGATAGTAATAAAGCTAAACAAGAGACGCGTGCATTT
ATTAGTGATTATGTTCTTGAAATGCACCCTAATGAAAATTTCGAAAATAAACTTGAAGAAATAATTGCAG
AAAACGCTGTCGGAAATTATACGGAGTGTATAACTGCGGCTAAGTTGGCAATTGAAAAGTGTGGTGCGAA
AAGTGTATTGCTGTCCTTTGAACCAATGAATGATTTGATGAGCCAAAAAAATGTAATCAATATTGTTGAT
GATAATATTAAGAAGTACCACATGGAATATACCTAATAGATTTCGAGTTGCAGCGAGGCGGCAAGTGAAC
GAATCCCCAGGAGCATAGATAACTATGTGACTGGGGTGAGTGAAAGCAGCCAACAAAGCAGCAGCTTGAA
AGATGAAGGGTATAAAAGAGTATGACAGCAGTGCTGCCATACTTTCTAATATTATCTTGAGGAGTAAAAC
AGGTATGACTTCATATGTTGATAAACAAGAAATTACAGCAAGCTCAGAAATTGATGATTTGATTTTTTCG
AGCGATCCATTAGTGTGGTCTTACGACGAGCAGGAAAAAATCAGAAAGAAACTTGTGCTTGATGCATTTC
GTAATCATTATAAACATTGTCGAGAATATCGTCACTACTGTCAGGCACACAAAGTAGATGACAATATTAC
GGAAATTGATGACATACCTGTATTCCCAACATCGGTTTTTAAGTTTACTCGCTTATTAACTTCTCAGGAA
AACGAGATTGAAAGTTGGTTTACCAGTAGCGGCACGAATGGTTTAAAAAGTCAGGTGGCGCGTGACAGAT
TAAGTATTGAGAGACTCTTAGGCTCTGTGAGTTATGGCATGAAATATGTTGGTAGTTGGTTTGATCATCA
AATAGAATTAGTCAATTTGGGACCAGATAGATTTAATGCTCATAATATTTGGTTTAAATATGTTATGAGT
TTGGTGGAATTGTTATATCCTACGACATTTACCGTAACAGAAGAACGAATAGATTTTGTTAAAACATTGA
ATAGTCTTGAACGAATAAAAAATCAAGGGAAAGATCTTTGTCTTATTGGTTCGCCATACTTTATTTATTT
ACTCTGCCATTATATGAAAGATAAAAAAATCTCATTTTCTGGAGATAAAAGCCTTTATATCATAACCGGA
GGCGGCTGGAAAAGTTACGAAAAAGAATCTCTGAAACGTGATGATTTCAATCATCTTTTATTTGATACTT
TCAATCTCAGTGATATTAGTCAGATCCGAGATATATTTAATCAAGTTGAACTCAACACTTGTTTCTTTGA
GGATGAAATGCAGCGTAAACATGTTCCGCCGTGGGTATATGCGCGAGCGCTTGATCCTGAAACGTTGAAA
CCTGTACCTGATGGAACGCCGGGGTTGATGAGTTATATGGATGCGTCAGCAACCAGTTATCCAGCATTTA
TTGTTACCGATGATGTCGGGATAATTAGCAGAGAATATGGTAAGTATCCCGGCGTGCTCGTTGAAATTTT
ACGTCGCGTCAATACGAGGACGCAGAAAGGGTGTGCTTTAAGCTTAACCGAAGCGTTTGATAGTTGAAAG
CTTGATATCGAATTCCTGCCCAATTATTGAAGGGGAGCGGGAAACCGCTCCCCTTTTTTTGTTTCTGGTC
TCCCCACAGCTAACACCACGTCGTCCCTATCTGCTGCCCTAGGTCTATGAGTGGTTGCTGGATAACTTTA
CGGGCATGCATAAGGCTCGTATAATATATTCAGGGAGACCACAACGGTTTCCCTCTACAAATAATTTTGT
TTAACTTTGAATTCATTAAAGAGGAGAAAGATGCCAAAATCAACCTATTTTAGTCTTTCTGACGAAAAAC
GAAAACGTGTCTATGATGCCTGTTTACTAGAATTTCAAACGCACTCTTTCCATGAAGCTAAAATCATGCA
CATCGTAAAAGCACTTGATATCCCAAGAGGAAGTTTTTATCAATACTTTGAAGATTTGAAGGATTCATAC
TATTATATCTTGTCACAGGAAACTGTCGAGATTCATGATTTATTTTTTAATTTACTAAAAGAATATCCTC
TAGAAGTTGCTCTTAATAAATACAAGTATCTTCTTCTTGAAAATTTAGTAAATTCGCCCCAATATAATCT
TTATAAATATCGATTTTTAGATTGGACTTATGAATTAGAAAGAGATTGGAAGCCTAAAGGCGAGGTAACT
GTTCCCGCTCGTGAACTTGATAATCCTATTTCCCAAGTATTAAAATCAGTCATTCACAATCTAGTTTATC
GCATGTTTAGTGAAAATTGGGATGAACAAAAGTTTATTGAAACTTACGATAAAGAAATCAAATTGCTCAC
AGAGGGCTTGCTTAATTATGTTACTGAAAGCAAAAAATAGGGATCCCATGGTACGCGTGCTAGAGGCATC
AAATAAAACGAAAGGCTCAGTCGAAAGACTGGGCCTTTCGTTTTATCTGTTGTTTGTCGGTGAACGCTCT
CCTGAGTAGGACAAATCCGCCGCCCTAGAGGACCAAAACGAAAAAAGGCCCCCCTTTCGGGAGGCCTCTT
TTCTGAAATTTGGTACCGAGTTCTGAGAGATCCCCTCATAATTTCCCCAAAACGTAACCATGTGTGAATA
GATTTTGAGTAAGCAGGGTTGCAGCCACGAGTGAGTCTTCCCTTGTTATTGTGTAGCCAGAATGCCGCAA
AACTTCCATGCCTAAGCGAACTGTTGAGAGTACGTTTCGATTTCTGACTGTGTTAGCCTGGAAGTGCTTG
TCCCAACCTTGTTTCTGAGCATGAACGCCCGCAAGCCAACATGTTAGTTGAAGCATCAGGGCGATTAGCA
GCATGATATCAAAACGCTCTGAGCTGCTCGTTCGGCTATGGCGTAGGCCTAGTCCGTAGGCAGGACTTTT
CAAGTCTCGGAAGGTTTCTTCAATCTGCATTCGCTTCGAATAGATATTAACAAGTTGTTTGGGTGTTCGA
ATTTCAACAGGTAAGTTAGTTGCTAGAATCCATGGCTCCTTTGCCGACGCTGAGTAGATTTTAGGTGACG
GGTGGTGACAATGAGTCCGTGTCGAGCGCTGATTTTTTCGGCCTTTAGAGCGAGATTTATACAATAGAAT
TTGGCATGAGATTGGGTTGCTTTTAGTCAGCCTCTTATAGCCTAAAGTCTTTGAGTGACTAGATGACATA
TCATGTAAGTTGCTGATAGGTTTCCAGTTTTCCGCTCCTAGGTCTGCATATTGTACTTTTCCTCTTACTC
GACTTAACCAGTACCAACCCAGCTTCTCAACGGATTTATACCATGGCACTTTAAAGCCAGCATCACTGAC
AATGAGCGGTGTGGTGTTACTCGGTAGAATGCTCGCAAGGTCGGCTAGAAATTGGTCATGAGCTTTCTTT
GAACATTGCTCTGAAAGCGGGAACGCTTTCTCATAAAGAGTAACAGAACGACCGTGTAGTGCGACTGAAG
CTCGCAATACCATAAGCCGTTTTTGCTCACGGATATCAGACCAGTCAACAAGTACAATGGGCATCGTATT
GCCCGAACAGATAAAGCTAGCATGCCAACGGTATACAGCGAGTCGCTCTTTGTGGAGGTGACGATTACCT
AACAATCGGTCGATTCGTTTGATGTTATGTTTTGTTCTCGCTTTGGTTGGCAGGTTACGGCCAAGTTCGG
TAAGAGTGAGAGTTTTACAGTCAAGTAAGGCGTGGCAAGCCAACGTTAAGCTGTTGAGTCGTTTTAAGTG
TAATTCGGGGCAGAATTGGTAAAGAGAGTCGTGTAAAATATCGAGTTCGCACATTTTGTTGTCTGATTAT
TGATTTTTGGCGAAACCATTTGATCATATGACAAGATGTGTATCTACCTTAACTTAATGATTTTGATAAA
AATCATTAGGGGATTCATCAGTACCGAGTTACCATTGATAACTCACGAAAATTTTTCCGTTACGACCATC
CTGTGGGATGCCTTGCGGCGACCAGTACTCTTTGTCGAAAGCGTTACCCAACACCAAAGTAGTGGTCATA
CCTTTGAGCGCCTGTTGTCCTTGATAACTGACGTAGAAATCATTCACGCCATAGCCTGGTTGTTTGCTGT
AACTGCTGCTGATATGTGTTGAGCGATCGGCAAACGTACCAACCCACCCAACAGAGAAGCCACTGTGAGC
GATCGGAATATTCAGAGTGCTGGTAACAGTATCCGGGTTAATGCTGGAGATGTATTCGCCGGTATCGGTG
TCTTTGCCGCGGGTACGGTTATAGGCCACATCAAGGCTAAACAGATCAGTGGTATATTTCGTCATCACAT
CCCAGCCCCAGATTTTGGCGTTCGGGACGTTATACGACATAGTCGTCGCCGCCGCGAAATCGACGGTCGT
GGAGATGTAATCCTTCGCTTTGGTATCAAAGTAGCTGGCTTTAAATTCCAGAGCATCATTGGACAACATC
AGGTCATCAAAACGCAGCCCAAAACCGTACTCCTGAGTTTCGTTAGTTTCCGGACGTAAGTTCGGGTTTG
GCACCCAATAGTTGGTATAGAAGCGACCAATCGAGAAGTGCTTAGAATCGTTATACATTTCGCCCATCGT
CGGGGCGCGGAATGCCTGGGCATATGAGCCAAATAACATCAGCCAGTTAGTCGGATTGATAGTCATCCCC
GCACGAGATGACCATTTGTCGGCATCAACGTCTTTGTAACCGTCACTGCTACCGCGATAACTGTCATAGC
GGGTTCCGCCAAGCAGGGTAATCGGCAGATCGCGTAAGGTGATCTCATCCTGTAGCCAGCCGGAGCTAAA
ATCGATTTTTGCTTGCGGGAAGCCCGTCGTCGCGCCGCCCGGATGTTGTTCCTGACGATAATACTCACCG
CCATATGTCAGTAAGTGAGAAGCGAAACTGTCGGCAAAGAGAGTGGAACGGTTCTCCAGCCTGGCTCCTT
TTGTTATCTGTTCGCGATACTCGCCGGAACTCCCCGTGTTTTGCGCATTAATACGGACTTCCGACCAATA
AATTTTTGCATCTGCATTTAACCAGTCGTTGCCCTGCGGGGCGAGTTTATAAGAAAGCTGCGCATCGCGT
TGAATTGTTGAACGATCAACCATCGGGTTGCTGCTTTCAGAAGCCCCAACGGTCTGCGGATTTTTTGGTT
CACGCGCGTCGTTGTTGTAGTAACGCACTAAACCGCTCAGAGACTGGGCTGAATCAATTTGCCAGGTCCC
TTTCGCCAGCATGTTATTAATGGACTCGTCATTCGGCGCGGTTTCACCATTGCTCTGGCGTAAATCACCC
CGATCGCGACTGGACCAGGCCACAATACCATCCAGATTTTCAGTTCGCCCAAACGCGCTCGCGCCTAATC
CCAGGCTATGGTCCCCCGTGCCGCCAGTACCAAAGACACGAAAACCACTGCTTTGTCCTTCCTGCAATAA
ATCTTTTGCATCGACCGTATCGTAGGAGATCACTCCACCCAGCGCGCCACTGCCATACAGTAATGCTGAA
GGTCCACGAACAATCTCAACACGCTTGATCAGCGCCGGATCGAGAAAAGTGCCATTCAGGTGTCCGGTAT
CCGTTCCCTGACGAACACCATCGACAAGAACCAGCACGCCGCGATGATCATAGCCACGCATATTTACATC
CTGACCGTTGGTTCGTCCGGTACCATCCAGAGTAATTCCAGGAACATGACGCAGCAGATCGGTGGCTGAA
GTAGCCGTTTGATTTTCAGGAGCGGAAGTGTCGATGACGCTGACCATCATAGGCGCTTCGAAGGAACTAC
GGGCATTCCCCGTTGCCGTAACGGTCATGGTTTCAGTAGCAAAAGCAAACGTTGGCAAGGTGGCAGAAAC
AGCTAAGGCCAATAAACTCAAACGCAACGAGGTAAATTGCGGACGTGACATGATTTAAAGCTCCCTTGGG
TTAGTGTTGGAAATGT
